>Addgene plasmid #153394 | lvl0 mKate2 CDS | addgene full sequence | sequence record 314896 | Addgene NGS Result
CTTTGAGACCCTGCAGTCCGGCAAAAAAGGGCAAGGTGTCACCACCCTGCCCTTTTTCTTTAAAACCGAA
AAGATTACTTCGCGTTATGCAGGCTTCCTCGCTCACTGACTCGCTGCGCTCGGTCGTTCGGCTGCGGCGA
GCGGTATCAGCTCACTCAAAGGCGGTAATACGGTTATCCACAGAATCAGGGGATAACGCAGGAAAGAACA
TGTGAGCAAAAGGCCAGCAAAAGGCCAGGAACCGTAAAAAGGCCGCGTTGCTGGCGTTTTTCCACAGGCT
CCGCCCCCCTGACGAGCATCACAAAAATCGACGCTCAAGTCAGAGGTGGCGAAACCCGACAGGACTATAA
AGATACCAGGCGTTTCCCCCTGGAAGCTCCCTCGTGCGCTCTCCTGTTCCGACCCTGCCGCTTACCGGAT
ACCTGTCCGCCTTTCTCCCTTCGGGAAGCGTGGCGCTTTCTCATAGCTCACGCTGTAGGTATCTCAGTTC
GGTGTAGGTCGTTCGCTCCAAGCTGGGCTGTGTGCACGAACCCCCCGTTCAGCCCGACCGCTGCGCCTTA
TCCGGTAACTATCGTCTTGAGTCCAACCCGGTAAGACACGACTTATCGCCACTGGCAGCAGCCACTGGTA
ACAGGATTAGCAGAGCGAGGTATGTAGGCGGTGCTACAGAGTTCTTGAAGTGGTGGCCTAACTACGGCTA
CACTAGAAGAACAGTATTTGGTATCTGCGCTCTGCTGAAGCCAGTTACCTTCGGAAAAAGAGTTGGTAGC
TCTTGATCCGGCAAACAAACCACCGCTGGTAGCGGTGGTTTTTTTGTTTGCAAGCAGCAGATTACGCGCA
GAAAAAAAGGATCTCAAGAAGATCCTTTGATCTTTTCTACGGGGTCTGACGCTCAGTGGAACGAAAACTC
ACGTTAAGGGATTTTGGTCATGAGATTATCAAAAAGGATCTTCACCTAGATCCTTTTAAATTAAAAATGA
AGTTTTAAATCAATCTAAAGTATATATGAGTAAACTTGGTCTGACAGCTCGAGGCTTGGATTCTCACCAA
TAAAAAACGCCCGGCGGCAACCGAGCGTTCTGAACAAATCCAGATGGAGTTCTGAGGTCATTACTGGATC
TATCAACAGGAGTCCAAGCGAGCTCGATATCAAATTACGCCCCGCCCTGCCACTCATCGCAGTACTGTTG
TAATTCATTAAGCATTCTGCCGACATGGAAGCCATCACAAACGGCATGATGAACCTGAATCGCCAGCGGC
ATCAGCACCTTGTCGCCTTGCGTATAATATTTGCCCATGGTGAAAACGGGGGCGAAGAAGTTGTCCATAT
TGGCCACGTTTAAATCAAAACTGGTGAAACTCACCCAGGGATTGGCTGAGACGAAAAACATATTCTCAAT
AAACCCTTTAGGGAAATAGGCCAGGTTTTCACCGTAACACGCCACATCTTGCGAATATATGTGTAGAAAC
TGCCGGAAATCGTCGTGGTATTCACTCCAGAGCGATGAAAACGTTTCAGTTTGCTCATGGAAAACGGTGT
AACAAGGGTGAACACTATCCCATATCACCAGCTCACCGTCTTTCATTGCCATACGAAATTCCGGATGAGC
ATTCATCAGGCGGGCAAGAATGTGAATAAAGGCCGGATAAAACTTGTGCTTATTTTTCTTTACGGTCTTT
AAAAAGGCCGTAATATCCAGCTGAACGGTCTGGTTATAGGTACATTGAGCAACTGACTGAAATGCCTCAA
AATGTTCTTTACGATGCCATTGGGATATATCAACGGTGGTATATCCAGTGATTTTTTTCTCCATTTTAGC
TTCCTTAGCTCCTGAAAATCTCGATAACTCAAAAAATACGCCCGGTAGTGATCTTATTTCATTATGGTGA
AAGTTGGAACCTCTTACGTGCCCGATCAACTCGAGTGCCACCTGACGTCTAAGAAACCATTATTATCATG
ACATTAACCTATAAAAATAGGCGTATCACGAGGCAGAATTTCAGATAAAAAAAATCCTTAGCTTTCGCTA
AGGATGATTTCTGGAATTCGGTCTCTAATGGTGTCAGAACTAATAAAAGAAAACATGCACATGAAGCTTT
ATATGGAGGGAACCGTCAACAACCATCATTTCAAATGCACATCTGAGGGCGAAGGTAAGCCGTACGAGGG
AACACAGACGATGCGTATTAAGGCTGTTGAAGGTGGTCCTTTGCCTTTCGCATTTGATATTCTCGCTACT
AGTTTTATGTACGGTAGCAAAACATTCATAAACCACACCCAGGGGATACCTGACTTCTTCAAGCAGAGCT
TCCCGGAAGGTTTCACATGGGAACGAGTGACGACATACGAGGATGGCGGTGTTCTTACGGCAACCCAGGA
TACTAGCCTCCAAGATGGGTGCCTAATCTATAATGTTAAGATCCGAGGAGTGAATTTCCCAAGCAATGGC
CCAGTCATGCAGAAGAAGACTCTCGGATGGGAGGCTTCTACGGAAACTTTGTACCCTGCGGATGGAGGTT
TAGAGGGACGAGCCGACATGGCATTAAAGCTTGTAGGGGGAGGCCATCTCATCTGCAATCTTAAGACTAC
GTATAGATCAAAAAAGCCCGCAAAGAATCTCAAAATGCCAGGTGTCTACTATGTAGATAGAAGACTGGAA
AGAATTAAAGAGGCCGATAAAGAAACATACGTTGAGCAACACGAAGTAGCCGTCGCCCGATATTGCGATC
TACCTTCCAAGCTGGGTCACCGACCGAAGAAAAAGAGAAAAGTTTGAG
Features (pLannotate 1.2.2; 7 found; start..end, strand, type, name):
     17..74      +  terminator     his operon terminator: This putative transcriptin terminator from the E. coli his operon has a 2-bp deletion introduced during synthesis. Its efficiency has not been determined.
    269..857     -  rep_origin     ori: high-copy-number ColE1/pMB1/pBR322/pUC origin of replication
   1040..1134    -  terminator     lambda t0 terminator: transcription terminator from phage lambda
   1158..1814    -  CDS            cat: CAT_ECOLX - Experimental evidence at protein level: Swiss-Prot protein existence level 1. This enzyme is an effector of chloramphenicol resistance in bacteria. From Escherichia coli. This protein is used as a marker in many commonly used cloning vectors, such as pACYC184.
   1815..1912    -  promoter       cat promoter: promoter of the E. coli cat gene encoding chloramphenicol acetyltransferase
   1998..2041    -  terminator     bacterial terminator: putative bacterial transcription terminator
   2058..2753    +  CDS            mKate2: mKate2 is a basic (constitutively fluorescent) red fluorescent protein published in 2009, derived from Entacmaea quadricolor. It is reported to be a rapidly-maturing monomer with moderate acid sensitivity.
