[The description below was written by a language model from this plasmid's Addgene catalogue record and pLannotate feature annotations shown in this document.]
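Description:
lvl0 mKate2 CDS is a Level 0 part plasmid from the Mobius Assembly for Plant Systems toolkit, carrying a standardised coding-sequence module rather than a complete expression unit. The backbone is mUAV, a small (about 2 kb) universal acceptor vector, and the whole plasmid is roughly 2.8 kb. It replicates in E. coli from a high-copy ColE1/pUC-type origin and is selected with chloramphenicol through a cat gene driven by its native cat promoter and followed by the lambda t0 terminator. Additional bacterial terminators (a his operon terminator and another putative terminator) flank the cloning position, which presumably insulate the insert from read-through transcription originating in the backbone.

The insert is a synthetic, roughly 725 bp open reading frame encoding mKate2, a monomeric, rapidly maturing far-red fluorescent protein derived from Entacmaea quadricolor, codon optimised for Arabidopsis thaliana and fused at its C terminus to an SV40 nuclear localisation signal so that the signal concentrates in nuclei. The NLS is recorded in the catalogue entry but is not separately annotated in the feature table, which marks only the mKate2 coding region. The part was introduced through AarI sites that were destroyed during cloning.

Although catalogued as a plant expression vector, no plant promoter, plant terminator or plant selectable marker is annotated, so the plasmid cannot drive expression in plants by itself. Its role is as a storage and donor clone: the mKate2-NLS coding part is meant to be combined with promoter and terminator parts in higher-level assemblies to build nuclear-localised far-red reporter genes, for example for comparing regulatory-element combinations in plant systems.
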