Addgene plasmid #153394: lvl0 mKate2 CDS
Purpose: Far red fluorescent protein with SV40 NLS, codon optimised for Arabidopsis thaliana
Depositing lab: Naomi Nakayama. Depositing organization: University of Edinburgh. Publication: Mobius Assembly for Plant Systems highlights promoter-terminator interaction in gene regulation. Andreou , Andreas I., Nirkko, Jessica , Ochoa-Villarreal, Marisol , Nakayama, Naomi. bioRxiv, March 31, 2021 10.1101/2021.03.31.437819.
Backbone
  Vector backbone: mUAV
  Backbone size w/o insert (bp): 2053
  Vector type: Plant Expression
Growth in bacteria
  Bacterial resistance: Chloramphenicol, 25 μg/mL
  Growth temperature: 37°C
  Growth strain: DH5alpha
  Copy number: High Copy
Gene/Insert
  Gene/Insert name: mKate2 CDS
  Species: Synthetic
  Insert size (bp): 725
  Tag / fusion protein: SV40 NLS (C terminal on insert)
  Cloning method: Restriction Enzyme; 5′ cloning site AarI (destroyed during cloning); 3′ cloning site AarI (destroyed during cloning)
  Sequencing primers: 5′ tgccacctgacgtctaagaa; 3′ attaccgcctttgagtgagc
Terms and licenses: Academic/Nonprofit Terms; Industry Terms: Not Available to Industry
How to cite: lvl0 mKate2 CDS was a gift from Naomi Nakayama (Addgene plasmid # 153394 ; http://n2t.net/addgene:153394 ; RRID:Addgene_153394)
